Addgene plasmid #222857: pUC57-ITR2-H1-sgCTG-SlugD10A-3XFLAG-SV40 NLS-ITR2
Purpose: This plasmid codes for the Slug-KH nickase with a sg(CTG)6
Depositing lab: Vincent Dion. Depositing organization: Cardiff University. Publication: Developing small Cas9 hybrids using molecular modeling. Mangin A, Dion V, Menzies G. bioRxiv 2023.10.24.563270 10.1101/2023.10.24.563270.
Backbone
  Vector backbone: pUC57
  Vector type: Mammalian Expression, CRISPR
Growth in bacteria
  Bacterial resistance: Ampicillin, 100 μg/mL
  Growth temperature: 37°C
  Growth strain: NEB Stable
  Copy number: High Copy
Gene/Insert
  Gene/Insert name: Slug-KHD10A+sgCTG
  gRNA/shRNA sequence: GCTGCTGCTGCTGCTGCTG
  Species: H. sapiens (human)
  Insert size (bp): 4000
  Mutation: KH variant and D10A mutation
  Promoter: H1 and eCMV
  Tag / fusion protein: ITR2 (N terminal on insert); 3X FLAG, SV40 NLS, ITR2 (C terminal on insert)
  Cloning method: Unknown
Terms and licenses: Academic/Nonprofit Terms; Industry Terms: Not Available to Industry
Depositor comments: Please visit https://doi.org/10.1101/2023.10.24.563270 for bioRxiv preprint.
How to cite: pUC57-ITR2-H1-sgCTG-SlugD10A-3XFLAG-SV40 NLS-ITR2 was a gift from Vincent Dion (Addgene plasmid # 222857 ; http://n2t.net/addgene:222857 ; RRID:Addgene_222857)
