[The description below was written by a language model from this plasmid's Addgene catalogue record and pLannotate feature annotations shown in this document.]
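Description:
pUC57-ITR2-H1-sgCTG-SlugD10A-3XFLAG-SV40 NLS-ITR2 is a 7.2 kb mammalian CRISPR expression plasmid built on the pUC57 cloning backbone. Its payload is flanked by two AAV serotype 2 inverted terminal repeats, so the cassette has the layout of an AAV transfer genome, although the record lists it only as a mammalian expression/CRISPR vector and does not explicitly state viral packaging as its use. In bacteria it is maintained at high copy from the pUC-type ColE1 origin and selected with ampicillin through the β-lactamase gene. Remnants of the lac promoter/operator and lacZα region from the backbone lie outside the ITRs. A recombination-reducing host strain is recorded, which is consistent with the presence of the repeat-rich ITRs.

Between the ITRs are two transcription units in the same orientation. A human H1 Pol III promoter drives a single guide RNA made of a CTG-repeat spacer, sg(CTG)6, joined to a scaffold annotated as the Staphylococcus aureus Cas9-type scaffold. Downstream, a CMV enhancer/promoter (listed as eCMV) drives the Slug-KH Cas9 open reading frame, followed by a 3xFLAG epitope tag, an SV40 nuclear localisation signal according to the catalogue, and a short synthetic polyadenylation signal. The annotation software matches the coding sequence to S. aureus Cas9 by homology. The record describes it as the small Slug Cas9 carrying the KH variant changes and a D10A substitution, which inactivates the RuvC domain and converts the enzyme to a nickase. The construct therefore delivers a compact, all-in-one nickase and guide directed at CTG/CAG trinucleotide repeats in human cells, and it comes from work on engineering small Cas9 hybrids by molecular modelling.
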