Features (pLannotate 1.2.2; 20 found; start..end, strand, type, name):
   1305..1508    -  promoter       CMV promoter: human cytomegalovirus (CMV) immediate early promoter
   1509..1812    -  enhancer       CMV enhancer: human cytomegalovirus immediate early enhancer
   1908..1983    -  misc_RNA       Sa gRNA scaffold: guide RNA scaffold for the Staphylococcus aureus CRISPR/Cas9 system
   2011..2101    -  promoter       H1 promoter: human H1 RNA promoter
   2134..2274    +  repeat_region  AAV2 ITR: inverted terminal repeat of adeno-associated virus serotype 2 inverted
   2307..2464    +  CDS            lacZα (fragment): LacZα fragment of β-galactosidase; lacZ fragment
   2470..2569    -  misc_feature   bom (fragment): basis of mobility region from pBR322
   2671..2706    -  CDS            rop (fragment): Rop protein, which maintains plasmids at low copy number; rop
   2801..2905    +  promoter       AmpR promoter: bla
   2906..3766    +  CDS            AmpR: β-lactamase; bla; confers resistance to ampicillin, carbenicillin, and related antibiotics
   3937..4525    +  rep_origin     ori: high-copy-number ColE1/pMB1/pBR322/pUC origin of replication
   4708..4800    +  CDS            lacI (fragment): lac repressor; lacI; The lac repressor binds to the lac operator to inhibit transcription in E. coli. This inhibition can be relieved by adding lactose or isopropyl-β-D-thiogalactopyranoside (IPTG).
   4813..4834    +  protein_bind   CAP binding site: CAP binding activates transcription in the presence of cAMP. E. coli catabolite activator protein
   4849..4879    +  promoter       lac promoter: promoter for the E. coli lac operon
   4887..4903    +  protein_bind   lac operator: The lac repressor binds to the lac operator to inhibit transcription in E. coli. This inhibition can be relieved by adding lactose or isopropyl-β-D-thiogalactopyranoside (IPTG). lac repressor encoded by lacI
   4985..5125    -  repeat_region  AAV2 ITR: inverted terminal repeat of adeno-associated virus serotype 2 inverted
   5142..5190    -  polyA_signal   poly(A) signal: synthetic polyadenylation signal
   5233..5256    -  CDS            3xFLAG (fragment): three tandem FLAG® epitope tags
   5281..5301    -  CDS            FLAG (fragment): FLAG® epitope tag, followed by an enterokinase cleavage site
   5308..1260    -  CDS            cas9 (across the origin): CAS9_STAAU - Experimental evidence at protein level: Swiss-Prot protein existence level 1. CRISPR (clustered regularly interspaced short palindromic repeat) is an adaptive immune system that provides protection against mobile genetic elements (viruses, transposable elements and conjugative plasmids). CRISPR clusters contain spacers, sequences complementary to antecedent mobile elements, and target invading nucleic acids. CRISPR clusters are transcribed and processed into CRISPR RNA (crRNA). In type II CRISPR systems correct processing of pre-crRNA requires a trans- encoded small RNA (tracrRNA)
>Addgene plasmid #222857 | pUC57-ITR2-H1-sgCTG-SlugD10A-3XFLAG-SV40 NLS-ITR2 | addgene full sequence | sequence record 449594 | Addgene NGS Result
GAAGATTTCCATCTGGGCCCGGCTAGAATACCACTGCTCTTCCAGGACCAGCCGGATGCATTTCAGGCTG
AGCCGGTGGGTCCCGGTGTAGCCAGTCAGCTGGGCGATGTTTTCCTTATCTTCCTCGTTCAGCAGGATGT
CCAGTTCCGTCAGCTTAGATTTGATGCTATCCTTGTCCTGGTAGATGGTCAGGATCTCAGCGATCTGGTC
CAGCACGTCTTCGTTCTCCAGGATGCTCTGGTCAAACAGCACGCTTTTCAGGTCGTGGTAGAGCTTAAAC
TCGGTAAACTGGGGCTTGCCAGACTTTGTGATTCTGTAGCCCTTGATATCTTCAGGGTTGACATTGATCT
CATTGGCGATCTGCTTCAGTGTAGGTTTCTTCTTCTGCTTGAACACGTTCTCGATGATGTGATACTTCTC
ATGATACTCGAGCTTAGACAGTCCATCTCTTTGGATGACCAGGTTGTTCAGGTCGTTCAGAGCGTTGAAC
AGGTCGGCACTGTAGGCGTATTTCACGCTGGCCAGCTCATCTGGGAAGTAGGTGCAGTGGCCCATCAGTG
TCTCGTACCAAGCCTTAGGGTCGCCTTCCCAGCCATATGGACTGCCCTTGCCGGGGCCCTCGAAGTATTC
CCGTCTCATCTCAACCAGTTCGATGTACTTGTTGATGAAGTTCTCGTCCAGCTGGTGGAAGTTCTTCTGC
ACATTCAGCAGCTGGATGATTTCCTTGATGATATCAGCGGTCTTGAACCGGTTTTTCTCTCCCCGCACCT
GGCCCTCATTCATTCTTTCCAGCTGGATCTGGCACACAAATTTGTCTTTCAGCAGCTTGCTGTTCTTATT
CAGCTGTTCCTTGGTGCTGAGCTCGTTCCCCACGTCGTCGTTGCTGTCGATCACGTCGATCTTGTGGATG
CCTCTTCTCTTGGCGATATGGAGCAGGGCAATCACGAGTTCGTCCTTGCTCAGGGCTTCAGACAGGCCCT
TCACGCGGATGGCGTAGGGGTTTGTAGACTGAGGAATCTGGGACTGATCCAGCAGATTATAATCCTCGAG
CAGCTTCTTCACCCGTTCAAGTCTGTGAATGCGGCGTCGCTTCAGTCTTCTGCTTCCACGTTTGGACCTT
CTTCCCTCGTTGTTTTCCACGTTGGCCTCGGGGAACAGTCTAACGCCGGCATCGATGATATTCTTTGTCT
CGTAGTCGATCAGGCCGTAGCCCACGCTGGTGATTCCGATGGCCAGTCCCAGTATGAATTTTTGGTTCAT
GGTGGCGACCGGTAGCGCTAGCGGATCTGACGGTTCACTAAACCAGCTCTGCTTATATAGACCTCCCACC
GTACACGCCTACCGCCCATTTGCGTCAATGGGGCGGAGTTGTTACGACATTTTGGAAAGTCCCGTTGATT
TTGGTGCCAAAACAAACTCCCATTGACGTCAATGGGGTGGAGACTTGGAAATCCCCGTGAGTCAAACCGC
TATCCACGCCCATTGATGTACTGCCAAAACCGCATCACCATGGTAATAGCGATGACTAATACGTAGATGT
ACTGCCAAGTAGGAAAGTCCCATAAGGTCATGTACTGGGCATAATGCCAGGCGGGCCATTTACCGTCATT
GACGTCAATAGGGGGCGTACTTGGCATATGATACACTTGATGTACTGCCAAGTGGGCAGTTTACCGTAAA
TACTCCACCCATTGACGTCAATGGAAAGTCCCTATTGGCGTTACTATGGGAACATACGTCATTATTGACG
TCAATGGGCGGGGGTCGTTGGGCGGTCAGCCAGGCGGGCCATTTACCGTAAGTTATGTAACGCGGAACTC
CATATATGGGCTATGAACTAATGACCCCGTAATTGATTACTATTAATAACTACCTAGGCGGGCCCCGGTA
CCCTCTAGAAAAAAAAATCTCGCCAACAAGTTGACGAGATAAACACGGCATTTTGCCTTGTTTTAGTAGA
TTCTGTTTCCAGAGTACTAAAACCAGCAGCAGCAGCAGCAGCGGGAAAGAGTGGTCTCATACAGAACTTA
TAAGATTCCCAAATCCAAAGACATTTCACGTTTATGGTGATTTCCCAGAACACATAGCGACATGCAAATA
TACGCCTAGCCTAGCCTACCTAGGGGGGGCCGCAGGAACCCCTAGTGATGGAGTTGGCCACTCCCTCTCT
GCGCGCTCGCTCGCTCACTGAGGCCGGGCGACCAAAGGTCGCCCGACGCCCGGGCTTTGCCCGGGCGGCC
TCAGTGAGCGAGCGAGCGCGCAGCTGCCTGCAGGATCTAGATGCATTCGCGAGGTACCGAGCTCGAATTC
ACTGGCCGTCGTTTTACAACGTCGTGACTGGGAAAACCCTGGCGTTACCCAACTTAATCGCCTTGCAGCA
CATCCCCCTTTCGCCAGCTGGCGTAATAGCGAAGAGGCCCGCACCGATCGCCCTTCCCAACAGTTGCGCA
GCCTGAATGGCGAATGGCGCCTGATGCGGTATTTTCTCCTTACGCATCTGTGCGGTATTTCACACCGCAT
ATGGTGCACTCTCAGTACAATCTGCTCTGATGCCGCATAGTTAAGCCAGCCCCGACACCCGCCAACACCC
GCTGACGCGCCCTGACGGGCTTGTCTGCTCCCGGCATCCGCTTACAGACAAGCTGTGACCGTCTCCGGGA
GCTGCATGTGTCAGAGGTTTTCACCGTCATCACCGAAACGCGCGAGACGAAAGGGCCTCGTGATACGCCT
ATTTTTATAGGTTAATGTCATGATAATAATGGTTTCTTAGACGTCAGGTGGCACTTTTCGGGGAAATGTG
CGCGGAACCCCTATTTGTTTATTTTTCTAAATACATTCAAATATGTATCCGCTCATGAGACAATAACCCT
GATAAATGCTTCAATAATATTGAAAAAGGAAGAGTATGAGTATTCAACATTTCCGTGTCGCCCTTATTCC
CTTTTTTGCGGCATTTTGCCTTCCTGTTTTTGCTCACCCAGAAACGCTGGTGAAAGTAAAAGATGCTGAA
GATCAGTTGGGTGCACGAGTGGGTTACATCGAACTGGATCTCAACAGCGGTAAGATCCTTGAGAGTTTTC
GCCCCGAAGAACGTTTTCCAATGATGAGCACTTTTAAAGTTCTGCTATGTGGCGCGGTATTATCCCGTAT
TGACGCCGGGCAAGAGCAACTCGGTCGCCGCATACACTATTCTCAGAATGACTTGGTTGAGTACTCACCA
GTCACAGAAAAGCATCTTACGGATGGCATGACAGTAAGAGAATTATGCAGTGCTGCCATAACCATGAGTG
ATAACACTGCGGCCAACTTACTTCTGACAACGATCGGAGGACCGAAGGAGCTAACCGCTTTTTTGCACAA
CATGGGGGATCATGTAACTCGCCTTGATCGTTGGGAACCGGAGCTGAATGAAGCCATACCAAACGACGAG
CGTGACACCACGATGCCTGTAGCAATGGCAACAACGTTGCGCAAACTATTAACTGGCGAACTACTTACTC
TAGCTTCCCGGCAACAATTAATAGACTGGATGGAGGCGGATAAAGTTGCAGGACCACTTCTGCGCTCGGC
CCTTCCGGCTGGCTGGTTTATTGCTGATAAATCTGGAGCCGGTGAGCGTGGGTCTCGCGGTATCATTGCA
GCACTGGGGCCAGATGGTAAGCCCTCCCGTATCGTAGTTATCTACACGACGGGGAGTCAGGCAACTATGG
ATGAACGAAATAGACAGATCGCTGAGATAGGTGCCTCACTGATTAAGCATTGGTAACTGTCAGACCAAGT
TTACTCATATATACTTTAGATTGATTTAAAACTTCATTTTTAATTTAAAAGGATCTAGGTGAAGATCCTT
TTTGATAATCTCATGACCAAAATCCCTTAACGTGAGTTTTCGTTCCACTGAGCGTCAGACCCCGTAGAAA
AGATCAAAGGATCTTCTTGAGATCCTTTTTTTCTGCGCGTAATCTGCTGCTTGCAAACAAAAAAACCACC
GCTACCAGCGGTGGTTTGTTTGCCGGATCAAGAGCTACCAACTCTTTTTCCGAAGGTAACTGGCTTCAGC
AGAGCGCAGATACCAAATACTGTTCTTCTAGTGTAGCCGTAGTTAGGCCACCACTTCAAGAACTCTGTAG
CACCGCCTACATACCTCGCTCTGCTAATCCTGTTACCAGTGGCTGCTGCCAGTGGCGATAAGTCGTGTCT
TACCGGGTTGGACTCAAGACGATAGTTACCGGATAAGGCGCAGCGGTCGGGCTGAACGGGGGGTTCGTGC
ACACAGCCCAGCTTGGAGCGAACGACCTACACCGAACTGAGATACCTACAGCGTGAGCTATGAGAAAGCG
CCACGCTTCCCGAAGGGAGAAAGGCGGACAGGTATCCGGTAAGCGGCAGGGTCGGAACAGGAGAGCGCAC
GAGGGAGCTTCCAGGGGGAAACGCCTGGTATCTTTATAGTCCTGTCGGGTTTCGCCACCTCTGACTTGAG
CGTCGATTTTTGTGATGCTCGTCAGGGGGGCGGAGCCTATGGAAAAACGCCAGCAACGCGGCCTTTTTAC
GGTTCCTGGCCTTTTGCTGGCCTTTTGCTCACATGTTCTTTCCTGCGTTATCCCCTGATTCTGTGGATAA
CCGTATTACCGCCTTTGAGTGAGCTGATACCGCTCGCCGCAGCCGAACGACCGAGCGCAGCGAGTCAGTG
AGCGAGGAAGCGGAAGAGCGCCCAATACGCAAACCGCCTCTCCCCGCGCGTTGGCCGATTCATTAATGCA
GCTGGCACGACAGGTTTCCCGACTGGAAAGCGGGCAGTGAGCGCAACGCAATTAATGTGAGTTAGCTCAC
TCATTAGGCACCCCAGGCTTTACACTTTATGCTTCCGGCTCGTATGTTGTGTGGAATTGTGAGCGGATAA
CAATTTCACACAGGAAACAGCTATGACCATGATTACGCCAAGCTTGCATGCAGGCCTCTGCAGTCGACGG
GCCCGGGATCCGATCCTGCAGGCAGCTGCGCGCTCGCTCGCTCACTGAGGCCGCCCGGGCAAAGCCCGGG
CGTCGGGCGACCTTTGGTCGCCCGGCCTCAGTGAGCGAGCGAGCGCGCAGAGAGGGAGTGGCCAACTCCA
TCACTAGGGGTTCCTGCGGCCGGAATTCTTACACACAAAAAACCAACACACAGATCTAATGAAAATAAAG
ATCTTTTATTGAATTCTTAGCTGGCCTCCACCTTCCTCTTCTTCTTGGGGGGCTTATCGTCGTCATCTTT
GTAATCCTTATCATCATCGTCCTTATAGTCCTTGTCGTCGTCGTCCTTGTAGTCATTTCCTCGCTTGAAC
AGCAGCTGAGGTTTTGTGTACTGGGTGTTGGTGAACACGTTGCCCAGCACGTCGGTTGTCAGTTTTTCGA
TGCTATTCACCTTTTTGCCGATGGTCTTTTTGATGTGAGGTTCGCCCTTGATATTGTTCAGCTCGCAGTA
TTCTTTGTATCTGATGTCAGGCAGATCCAGTTCGATCATGTTTCTGGTGTCGCTATTCACGCCGATGATC
TTGTAGATCTCGCCGTCCAGCTTGATCAGATCATTCTTGTAGAAGCTAGCGATAAACTTGGCGTTTTTGT
CGATGGCCTTGCCCAGTTTGAGCTTGTCGTACTTCTGTTCGGGTATGTAGTAGTAATTGTCTTTCTTCAG
CACGTCCAGGTAGCTGATGGTGATGAACTTATATCCCTTGTCGGTCAGGTAGACGTCGAATCTATAAGGC
TTGATGCTCAGCTTCACCAACTTCTTGGTGCTGCTCTTGAACTGGTGGGTCACATCTAGGTGGCTGCCCA
GCTTGTTTCCAATGTACTTCAGGCTTTTCACGATAGGGCCGTTGTTTTTTTTGCTGTATTTGGTCAGGTA
CTCGCCTGTTTCCTCGTGGTACTTGGCCAGAGGATTCTTCTCATTAGCGTACTGCTTCATGATCACTTCC
AACTTCTCGAAGGTCCGCGGATCGTGTTGGTACATGAGGAACTTCTCGGGTGACTTGTCAAACTGCTTCT
TCAGGGTGGTATTATCTTTGGCATAGATATCTTTGATGGTCTGCACGATGTAGGTGGAGTTGTCCTTCTT
CCGGGTGCTGTACAGTGTATCGTTGATCAGCTTTCTGTTAGGCTTCTTGTCCACTCTGTGGCTGTACTTG
AAGTTTCTGAAGTCCTTGATGTCCTGGACCTGCTTAGGGATGATGAACATTTCGCTGTAGTTATCCTCGC
TATCCACCTGGATATCCAGCTGCTTGCTCTCGATCTCAGGTTTTTCCAGCACAGAGTTCACGGCTTTCAG
CTTCTTGTTCTCTTTGAACAGGAAATCGGCATTAGCGATAATCAGGGCGTCCTCGGCGTGGTGCTTGTAG
CCGTGGTTCCGTTCCTTCTTAAACTTCCACACTTTCCGCAGGTAATCGGTGAAGCTGCCGTTGATCGTTT
TCACCTTCACGTTCATATTGTTGGCGCTGAAGTAGGCCTTCAGGTAGTTTGTCAGCTCGGCTGTGGCGTA
CCGGGTATCCACCAGGTTTCTATTGATGAACTCTTTTTGCACCTCGAACTTGTTGATGTCCCGTTCTTCC
AGCAGATACTCTTTCTTTTTTTTGCTGATTCTATCCTGGGACTTGCTCAGGTTCAGGATGTGTTGTTTAA
ACTGGTTGTAAGAGAGCTTGGACTTGCCGCTGTTAAAGTACTGGTAAGGGGTCAGGTTGGATTTTTTGGA
GTTCTCGCTCTGCTTCACGAGCACTTTGTTGTGGTAAGAGTTGTCGAAGGACACAGATCTTGGAATGATG
TGGTCCACCTCGTAGTGGTTGGGGTTGTTCAGCAGGTCCTCCAGAGGGATGCTTTCCAGTGAGTACAGGC
ACTTGCCCTCCTGCTCGTCGTGCAGTCTAATCTTCTCGACCAGTCTCTTGGCGTTCTGGTTGCCATACTT
GCCGATGATTTCGTTAATTCTCTTTCTGGTGTTCTCGTTCTTTTTCTGCATCTCATTGATGAACTTCTGC
TTGTCCTTGCTATTATTTTCTCTGGCCAGCTCGATGATGATATCTTCAGGCACGCCGTACTTTTCTATGA
TCTTGTTAATAAGGTTAATGGCCTGGCCGAAGGTCCTCTTCACCACAGGGCTCAGGATGAACTCGTCGAT
CATAGCCTTCGGGATCTTGTTGGCGGCTGTCAGGTTGATCTTCTTAGGCTTAATGTTCAGGTGGGC
